>Addgene plasmid #190260 | pPOTv7-hygro-BFP | addgene full sequence | sequence record 374847 | Addgene NGS Result
GGGCGAATTGGGCCCGTATAATGCAGACCTGCTGCAAGCTAGGGGCACAGCAAGGTCTTCTGAAATTCAT
GTTTTTTTTTTTTTTACTCTGCATTGCAGTCTCCGCTCTTATTTAGTTTTGCTTTACGTAAGGTCTCGTT
GCTGCCATAAAATAAGCTCTAGTGGAATTCATGAAAAAGCCTGAACTCACCGCGACGTCTGTCGAGAAGT
TTCTGATCGAAAAGTTCGACAGCGTCTCCGACCTGATGCAGCTCTCGGAGGGCGAAGAATCTCGTGCTTT
CAGCTTCGATGTAGGAGGGCGTGGATATGTCCTGCGGGTAAATAGCTGCGCCGATGGTTTCTACAAAGAT
CGTTATGTTTATCGGCACTTTGCATCGGCCGCGCTCCCGATTCCGGAAGTGCTTGACATTGGGGAATTTA
GCGAGAGCCTGACCTATTGCATCTCCCGCCGTGCACAGGGTGTCACGTTGCAAGACCTGCCTGAAACCGA
ACTGCCCGCTGTTCTGCAGCCGGTCGCGGAGGCAATGGATGCGATCGCTGCGGCCGATCTTAGCCAGACG
AGCGGGTTCGGCCCATTCGGACCGCAAGGAATCGGTCAATACACTACATGGCGTGATTTTATATGCGCGA
TTGCTGATCCCCATGTGTATCACTGGCAAACTGTGATGGACGACACCGTCAGTGCGTCCGTCGCGCAGGC
TCTCGATGAGCTGATGCTTTGGGCCGAGGACTGCCCCGAAGTCCGGCACCTCGTGCACGCGGATTTCGGC
TCCAACAATGTCCTGACGGACAATGGCCGCATAACAGCGGTCATTGACTGGAGCGAGGCGATGTTCGGGG
ATTCCCAATACGAGGTCGCCAACATCTTCTTCTGGAGGCCGTGGTTGGCTTGTATGGAGCAGCAGACGCG
CTACTTCGAGCGGAGGCATCCGGAGCTTGCAGGATCGCCTCGGCTCCGGGCGTATATGCTCCGCATTGGT
CTTGACCAACTCTATCAGAGCTTGGTTGACGGCAATTTCGATGATGCAGCTTGGGCGCAGGGTCGATGCG
ACGCAATCGTCCGATCCGGAGCCGGGACTGTCGGGCGTACACAAATCGCCCGCAGAAGCGCGGCCGTCTG
GACCGATGGCTGTGTAGAAGTACTCGCCGATAGTGGAAACCGACGCCCCAGCACTCGTCCGAGGGCAAAG
GAATAGCCATGGTGCCCATTTAGTTGGCCTTTCCCTTGTCTCGTGTCTTTTCCGTGGAAAGGTTCCCGGA
GTAATCTGATGGCACAGCAGGGAGGTGCGCCTGCAGGTTGGTTAGGAAGGGGGGATGATGTAAAAGAAGA
AAATGGGGGGATTCGAGCCCCACGCGTTGCTCAAGCTGTGTAGCGCAGGCGTTTCCTTACATATTTCTCT
AACAGGCACGGAAGCCTAACAAATACACTTGGCTTATTTTTTTGCCCCCTCATGTCTTGTACAAATATTT
GCGATAGCTTAGCTATCAGCCACATTAATCAAACAAGTATACCAACAAGCCCGAAAACAGAAACTCAACT
GCAACGGGTACCTATGGGTTCTGGTAGTGGTTCCGGTTCCGGTTCTAAGCTTAGTGAGTTGATTAAGGAA
AACATGCACATGAAGTTGTACATGGAAGGAACAGTAGATAATCATCATTTCAAATGTACGTCAGAAGGTG
AGGGCAAACCTTATGAAGGAACTCAAACTATGAGAATTAAAGTCGTTGAGGGTGGCCCACTACCATTTGC
ATTCGATATCCTCGCAACATCTTTTCTGTATGGTTCTAAAACCTTTATCAACCATACACAAGGCATACCA
GATTTCTTTAAGCAATCATTTCCTGAAGGTTTCACATGGGAAAGAGTAACTACCTATGAAGATGGTGGTG
TCCTTACAGCTACTCAAGACACGTCTTTGCAGGATGGTTGTTTAATCTACAATGTTAAGATAAGAGGAGT
GAACTTTACATCCAATGGACCAGTCATGCAAAAGAAAACTCTAGGTTGGGAGGCATTCACAGAAACTTTG
TACCCAGCCGATGGGGGCTTAGAAGGGAGAAATGACATGGCTTTAAAACTGGTTGGCGGTAGCCATTTGA
TTGCGAACGCTAAAACAACCTACAGAAGCAAAAAGCCAGCTAAAAATCTTAAGATGCCTGTATACTACGT
GGATTACAGATTAGAAAGGAAGGAAGCTAATAATGAAACTTACGTTGAACAGCACGAGGTGGCCGTTGCC
CGTTATTGCGACCTTCCTTCAAAATTGGGACACAAACTAAACGGATCCGGATCAGGATCTGGATCAGGAT
CGGGTAGTTAAGAGCTCCGCTGCGCTTAAATGTCTTTCATTATAATCAATGTATAACCTTTATGTAGTAT
TTCAATCTATGCCGCTGTGTACGTGCACTGCGGTGCCTATCCTTCGGCATTAGAGAGTCACTGTTTGTGT
AGATCGTAGCTGCATGTCTGACATCTGGTTCATTAGTGCCGTTTTGAGTCTGCACTGTTGTGCAACTTGA
TATTCATCACTGCACACCAACCGTGTGTTTCCTCCTTTGGGTGCACCCTTTAATCCTTGTCTTCTCCTTT
TTTGTCTCTTTCCCCCTCGAAAAGGTGTCAAACTACTGCCGCATAAACTACGGTTATCCCAAATTTAAGA
GAAAGCAATAAAGCATCAGCTAGCATGAAAAAGCCTGAACTCACCGCGACGTCTGTCGAGAAGTTTCTGA
TCGAAAAGTTCGACAGCGTCTCCGACCTGATGCAGCTCTCGGAGGGCGAAGAATCTCGTGCTTTCAGCTT
CGATGTAGGAGGGCGTGGATATGTCCTGCGGGTAAATAGCTGCGCCGATGGTTTCTACAAAGATCGTTAT
GTTTATCGGCACTTTGCATCGGCCGCGCTCCCGATTCCGGAAGTGCTTGACATTGGGGAATTTAGCGAGA
GCCTGACCTATTGCATCTCCCGCCGTGCACAGGGTGTCACGTTGCAAGACCTGCCTGAAACCGAACTGCC
CGCTGTTCTGCAGCCGGTCGCGGAGGCAATGGATGCGATCGCTGCGGCCGATCTTAGCCAGACGAGCGGG
TTCGGCCCATTCGGACCGCAAGGAATCGGTCAATACACTACATGGCGTGATTTTATATGCGCGATTGCTG
ATCCCCATGTGTATCACTGGCAAACTGTGATGGACGACACCGTCAGTGCGTCCGTCGCGCAGGCTCTCGA
TGAGCTGATGCTTTGGGCCGAGGACTGCCCCGAAGTCCGGCACCTCGTGCACGCGGATTTCGGCTCCAAC
AATGTCCTGACGGACAATGGCCGCATAACAGCGGTCATTGACTGGAGCGAGGCGATGTTCGGGGATTCCC
AATACGAGGTCGCCAACATCTTCTTCTGGAGGCCGTGGTTGGCTTGTATGGAGCAGCAGACGCGCTACTT
CGAGCGGAGGCATCCGGAGCTTGCAGGATCGCCTCGGCTCCGGGCGTATATGCTCCGCATTGGTCTTGAC
CAACTCTATCAGAGCTTGGTTGACGGCAATTTCGATGATGCAGCTTGGGCGCAGGGTCGATGCGACGCAA
TCGTCCGATCCGGAGCCGGGACTGTCGGGCGTACACAAATCGCCCGCAGAAGCGCGGCCGTCTGGACCGA
TGGCTGTGTAGAAGTACTCGCCGATAGTGGAAACCGACGCCCCAGCACTCGTCCGAGGGCAAAGGAATAG
CTCGAGTGCCCATTTAGTTGGCTTTTCCCTTGTCTCGTGTCTTTTCCGTGGAAAGGTTCCCGGAGTAATC
TGATGGCACAGCAGGGAGGTGCGCCTGCAGGTTGGTTAGGAAGGGGGGATGATGTAAAAGAAGAAAATGG
GGGGATTCGAGCCCCGCACAGGTCTCTCAAATTGGATGCATAGCTTGAGTATTCTATAGTGTCACCTAAA
TAGCTTGGCGTAATCATGGTCATAGCTGTTTCCTGTGTGAAATTGTTATCCGCTCACAATTCCACACAAC
ATACGAGCCGGAAGCATAAAGTGTAAAGCCTGGGGTGCCTAATGAGTGAGCTAACTCACATTAATTGCGT
TGCGCTCACTGCCCGCTTTCCAGTCGGGAAACCTGTCGTGCCAGCTGCATTAATGAATCGGCCAACGCGC
GGGGAGAGGCGGTTTGCGTATTGGGCGCTCTTCCGCTTCCTCGCTCACTGACTCGCTGCGCTCGGTCGTT
CGGCTGCGGCGAGCGGTATCAGCTCACTCAAAGGCGGTAATACGGTTATCCACAGAATCAGGGGATAACG
CAGGAAAGAACATGTGAGCAAAAGGCCAGCAAAAGGCCAGGAACCGTAAAAAGGCCGCGTTGCTGGCGTT
TTTCCATAGGCTCCGCCCCCCTGACGAGCATCACAAAAATCGACGCTCAAGTCAGAGGTGGCGAAACCCG
ACAGGACTATAAAGATACCAGGCGTTTCCCCCTGGAAGCTCCCTCGTGCGCTCTCCTGTTCCGACCCTGC
CGCTTACCGGATACCTGTCCGCCTTTCTCCCTTCGGGAAGCGTGGCGCTTTCTCATAGCTCACGCTGTAG
GTATCTCAGTTCGGTGTAGGTCGTTCGCTCCAAGCTGGGCTGTGTGCACGAACCCCCCGTTCAGCCCGAC
CGCTGCGCCTTATCCGGTAACTATCGTCTTGAGTCCAACCCGGTAAGACACGACTTATCGCCACTGGCAG
CAGCCACTGGTAACAGGATTAGCAGAGCGAGGTATGTAGGCGGTGCTACAGAGTTCTTGAAGTGGTGGCC
TAACTACGGCTACACTAGAAGAACAGTATTTGGTATCTGCGCTCTGCTGAAGCCAGTTACCTTCGGAAAA
AGAGTTGGTAGCTCTTGATCCGGCAAACAAACCACCGCTGGTAGCGGTGGTTTTTTTGTTTGCAAGCAGC
AGATTACGCGCAGAAAAAAAGGATCTCAAGAAGATCCTTTGATCTTTTCTACGGGGTCTGACGCTCAGTG
GAACGAAAACTCACGTTAAGGGATTTTGGTCATGAGATTATCAAAAAGGATCTTCACCTAGATCCTTTTA
AATTAAAAATGAAGTTTTAAATCAATCTAAAGTATATATGAGTAAACTTGGTCTGACAGTTACCAATGCT
TAATCAGTGAGGCACCTATCTCAGCGATCTGTCTATTTCGTTCATCCATAGTTGCCTGACTCCCCGTCGT
GTAGATAATTACGATACGGGAGGGCTTACCATCTGGCCCCAGTGCTGCAATGATACCGCGAGACCCACGC
TCACCGGCTCCAGATTTATCAGCAATAAACCAGCCAGCCGGAAGGGCCGAGCGCAGAAGTGGTCCTGCAA
CTTTATCCGCCTCCATCCAGTCTATTAATTGTTGCCGGGAAGCTAGAGTAAGTAGTTCGCCAGTTAATAG
TTTGCGCAACGTTGTTGCCATTGCTACAGGCATCGTGGTGTCACGCTCGTCGTTTGGTATGGCTTCATTC
AGCTCCGGTTCCCAACGATCAAGGCGAGTTACATGATCCCCCATGTTGTGCAAAAAAGCGGTTAGCTCCT
TCGGTCCTCCGATCGTTGTCAGAAGTAAGTTGGCCGCAGTGTTATCACTCATGGTTATGGCAGCACTGCA
TAATTCTCTTACTGTCATGCCATCCGTAAGATGCTTTTCTGTGACTGGTGAGTACTCAACCAAGTCATTC
TGAGAATAGTGTATGCGGCGACCGAGTTGCTCTTGCCCGGCGTCAATACGGGATAATACCGCGCCACATA
GCAGAACTTTAAAAGTGCTCATCATTGGAAAACGTTCTTCGGGGCGAAAACTCTCAAGGATCTTACCGCT
GTTGAGATCCAGTTCGATGTAACCCACTCGTGCACCCAACTGATCTTCAGCATCTTTTACTTTCACCAGC
GTTTCTGGGTGAGCAAAAACAGGAAGGCAAAATGCCGCAAAAAAGGGAATAAGGGCGACACGGAAATGTT
GAATACTCATACTCTTCCTTTTTCAATATTATTGAAGCATTTATCAGGGTTATTGTCTCATGAGCGGATA
CATATTTGAATGTATTTAGAAAAATAAACAAATAGGGGTTCCGCGCACATTTCCCCGAAAAGTGCCACCT
GATGCGGTGTGAAATACCGCACAGATGCGTAAGGAGAAAATACCGCATCAGGAAATTGTAAGCGTTAATA
TTTTGTTAAAATTCGCGTTAAATTTTTGTTAAATCAGCTCATTTTTTAACCAATAGGCCGAAATCGGCAA
AATCCCTTATAAATCAAAAGAATAGACCGAGATAGGGT
[37 nt withheld, positions 6269-6305]
AAAGAACGTGGACTCCAACGTCAAAGG
[49 nt withheld, positions 6333-6381]
T
[91 nt withheld, positions 6383-6473]
G
[98 nt withheld, positions 6475-6572]
ACTTAATGCGCCGCTACAGGGCGCGTCCATTCGCCATTCAGGCTGCGCAACTGTTGGGAAGGGCGATCGG
TGCGGGCCTCTTCGCTATTACGCCAGCTGGCGAAAGGGGGATGTGCTGCAAGGCGATTAAGTTGGGTAAC
GCCAGGGTTTTCCCAGTCACGACGTTGTAAAACGACGGCCAGTGAATTGTAATACGACTCACTATA
Features (pLannotate 1.2.2; 15 found; start..end, strand, type, name):
    171..1193    +  CDS            hph: KHYB_ECOLX - Experimental evidence at protein level: Swiss-Prot protein existence level 1. The aminoglycoside phosphotransferases achieve inactivation of their antibiotic substrates by phosphorylation. Only phosphorylates hygromycin and closely related compounds such as demethyl analogs and destomycin. From Escherichia coli.
   1584..2282    +  CDS            mTagBFP2: mTagBFP2 is a basic (constitutively fluorescent) blue fluorescent protein published in 2011, derived from Entacmaea quadricolor. It is reported to be a very rapidly-maturing monomer with very low acid sensitivity.
   2685..3707    +  CDS            hph: KHYB_ECOLX - Experimental evidence at protein level: Swiss-Prot protein existence level 1. The aminoglycoside phosphotransferases achieve inactivation of their antibiotic substrates by phosphorylation. Only phosphorylates hygromycin and closely related compounds such as demethyl analogs and destomycin. From Escherichia coli.
   3903..3921    -  promoter       SP6 promoter: promoter for bacteriophage SP6 RNA polymerase
   3963..3979    -  protein_bind   lac operator: The lac repressor binds to the lac operator to inhibit transcription in E. coli. This inhibition can be relieved by adding lactose or isopropyl-β-D-thiogalactopyranoside (IPTG). lac repressor encoded by lacI
   3987..4017    -  promoter       lac promoter: promoter for the E. coli lac operon
   4032..4053    -  protein_bind   CAP binding site: CAP binding activates transcription in the presence of cAMP. E. coli catabolite activator protein
   4066..4158    -  CDS            lacI (fragment): lac repressor; lacI; The lac repressor binds to the lac operator to inhibit transcription in E. coli. This inhibition can be relieved by adding lactose or isopropyl-β-D-thiogalactopyranoside (IPTG).
   4341..4929    -  rep_origin     ori: high-copy-number ColE1/pMB1/pBR322/pUC origin of replication
   5100..5960    -  CDS            AmpR: β-lactamase; bla; confers resistance to ampicillin, carbenicillin, and related antibiotics
   5961..6065    -  promoter       AmpR promoter: bla
   6092..6142    +  misc_feature   bom (fragment): basis of mobility region from pBR322
   6143..6598    -  rep_origin     f1 ori (sequence partly withheld): f1 bacteriophage origin of replication; arrow indicates direction of (+) strand synthesis
   6602..6759    -  CDS            lacZα (fragment): LacZα fragment of β-galactosidase; lacZ fragment
   6762..2       +  promoter       T7 promoter (across the origin): promoter for bacteriophage T7 RNA polymerase
