[The description below was written by a language model from this plasmid's Addgene catalogue record and pLannotate feature annotations shown in this document.]
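Description:
pPOTv7-hygro-BFP is a PCR-only tagging (pPOT) template plasmid for endogenous gene tagging in Trypanosoma brucei. It is not designed to be maintained or expressed as an episome in the parasite. Instead, it serves as a template from which tagging cassettes are amplified, and these integrate at a chosen chromosomal locus. In E. coli it is a high-copy plasmid carrying a ColE1/pUC-type origin and an ampicillin resistance gene (β-lactamase) with its own promoter. Cloning-vector remnants are also annotated: an f1 origin, a lacZα fragment, lac promoter/operator elements, and flanking T7 and SP6 promoters.

The payload is a blue fluorescent protein, annotated as mTagBFP2, cloned between HindIII and BamHI sites that remain intact. It is flanked on each side by a copy of the hygromycin phosphotransferase gene (hph), all three in the same orientation. This symmetrical marker–tag–marker layout fits the pPOT concept: amplifying the upstream marker plus tag gives a cassette for N-terminal tagging, while amplifying the tag plus downstream marker gives one for C-terminal tagging. In this system the locus-specific homology is normally supplied by the PCR primers. The stretches between the coding sequences are unannotated and presumably hold the trypanosome RNA-processing regions, though the record does not identify them. The promoter is recorded as "read through", meaning the cassette has no dedicated promoter and relies on transcription from the targeted locus after integration. Hygromycin selects transfected parasites, and the tagged protein is made from its native genomic context. The plasmid belongs to a toolkit for protein localization and functional analysis in trypanosomatids, with the blue fluorophore providing a colour option for imaging.
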