Addgene plasmid #190260: pPOTv7-hygro-BFP
Purpose: Trypanosoma brucei PCR only tagging (pPOT) vector for endogenous gene tagging
Depositing lab: Sue Vaughan. Publication: A comprehensive toolkit for protein localization and functional analysis in trypanosomatids. Paterou A, Saez Conde J, Tyc J, Sunter JD, Vaughan S, Gull K, Dean S. Open Biol. 2025 Apr;15(4):240361. doi: 10.1098/rsob.240361. Epub 2025 Apr 2. PubMed 40169015.
Backbone
  Vector backbone: pPOT
  Vector type: for endogenous gene tagging
Growth in bacteria
  Bacterial resistance: Ampicillin, 100 μg/mL
  Growth temperature: 37°C
  Growth strain: NEB Stable
  Copy number: High Copy
Gene/Insert
  Gene/Insert name: BFP
  Species: Synthetic
  Promoter: read through
  Cloning method: Restriction Enzyme; 5′ cloning site HindIII (not destroyed); 3′ cloning site BamHI (not destroyed)
  Sequencing primers: 5′ cTATGGGTTCTGGTAGTG; 3′ cTTAACTACCCGATCCTG
Terms and licenses: Academic/Nonprofit Terms; Industry Terms: Not Available to Industry
Depositor comments: Please visit https://doi.org/10.1101/2023.04.21.537815 for bioRxiv preprint.
How to cite: pPOTv7-hygro-BFP was a gift from Sue Vaughan (Addgene plasmid # 190260 ; http://n2t.net/addgene:190260 ; RRID:Addgene_190260)
